Addgene plasmid #220463: pcDNA3.3−3xFLAG−AGO2(S387D)
Purpose: Express S387 phosphomimetic mutant human AGO2 with N-terminal 3xFLAG tag in mammalian cells
Depositing lab: David Bartel. Depositing organization: Whitehead Institute for Biomedical Research. Publication: The guide-RNA sequence dictates the slicing kinetics and conformational dynamics of the Argonaute silencing complex. Wang PY, Bartel DP. Mol Cell. 2024 Jul 10:S1097-2765(24)00533-1. doi: 10.1016/j.molcel.2024.06.026. PubMed 39025072.
Backbone
  Vector backbone: pcDNA3.3
  Total vector size (bp): 8071
  Vector type: Mammalian Expression
  Selectable markers: Neomycin (select with G418)
Growth in bacteria
  Bacterial resistance: Ampicillin, 100 μg/mL
  Growth temperature: 37°C
  Growth strain: DH5alpha
  Copy number: High Copy
Gene/Insert
  Gene/Insert name: Human AGO2 (alt name: Argonaute2)
  Species: H. sapiens (human)
  Insert size (bp): 2658
  Mutation: Serine 387 to aspartate
  Entrez Gene: AGO2 (a.k.a. CASC7, EIF2C2, LESKRES, LINC00980, PPD, Q10)
  Promoter: CMV
  Tag / fusion protein: 3xFLAG (N terminal on insert)
  Cloning method: Gibson Cloning
  Sequencing primers: 5′ ACTCTAGAGGATCGAACCCTTG
Terms and licenses: Academic/Nonprofit Terms; Industry Terms: Not Available to Industry
Depositor comments: Please visit https://doi.org/10.1101/2023.10.15.562437 for bioRxiv preprint.
How to cite: pcDNA3.3−3xFLAG−AGO2(S387D) was a gift from David Bartel (Addgene plasmid # 220463 ; http://n2t.net/addgene:220463 ; RRID:Addgene_220463)
