[The description below was written by a language model from this plasmid's Addgene catalogue record and pLannotate feature annotations shown in this document.]
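Description:
pcDNA3.3−3xFLAG−AGO2(S387D) is an 8,071 bp mammalian expression plasmid built on the pcDNA3.3 backbone for producing a tagged, phosphomimetic form of human Argonaute2 (AGO2, also known as EIF2C2). It is maintained in E. coli through a high-copy ColE1/pUC-type origin and an ampicillin resistance gene (β-lactamase) driven by its own bla promoter. An f1 phage origin is also present, along with small backbone remnants such as lac promoter/operator elements and fragments of lacI, bom, ble and the bGH polyadenylation signal, which play no evident role in the design. For selection in mammalian cells, an SV40 enhancer/early promoter drives the neomycin phosphotransferase gene, terminated by the SV40 poly(A) signal, allowing G418 selection of stable transfectants.

The expression cassette uses the human cytomegalovirus immediate-early enhancer and promoter to drive strong constitutive transcription of an open reading frame that begins with three tandem FLAG epitopes, which include an enterokinase cleavage site, followed after a short linker by the AGO2 coding sequence. Transcripts are terminated by the herpes simplex virus thymidine kinase poly(A) signal. The insert, assembled by Gibson cloning, carries a serine-to-aspartate substitution at position 387, intended to mimic constitutive phosphorylation at that residue. AGO2 is the core, slicing-competent component of the RNA-induced silencing complex, binding miRNA or siRNA guides to direct repression or cleavage of complementary targets. The N-terminal 3xFLAG tag permits detection and affinity capture of the protein from transfected cells. The associated study concerns how guide-RNA sequence shapes AGO2 slicing kinetics and conformational dynamics, so the construct is suited to comparing the S387 phosphomimetic with other forms of AGO2.
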