Features (pLannotate 1.2.2; 19 found; start..end, strand, type, name):
     50..429     +  enhancer       CMV enhancer: human cytomegalovirus immediate early enhancer
    430..633     +  promoter       CMV promoter: human cytomegalovirus (CMV) immediate early promoter
    751..816     +  CDS            3xFLAG: three tandem FLAG® epitope tags, followed by an enterokinase cleavage site
    829..3402    +  CDS            AGO2 (sequence partly withheld): AGO2_HUMAN - Also known as EIF2C2. Experimental evidence at protein level: Swiss-Prot protein existence level 1. Required for RNA-mediated gene silencing (RNAi) by the RNA- induced silencing complex (RISC). The 'minimal RISC' appears to include AGO2 bound to a short guide RNA such as a microRNA (miRNA) or short interfering RNA (siRNA). These guide RNAs direct RISC to complementary mRNAs that are targets for RISC-mediated gene silencing. The precise mechanism of gene silencing depends on the degree of complementarity between the miRNA or siRNA and its target. Binding of RISC to a perfectly comp
   3501..3549    +  polyA_signal   HSV TK poly(A) signal: herpes simplex virus thymidine kinase polyadenylation signal (Cole and Stacy, 1985)
   3640..3656    -  polyA_signal   bGH poly(A) signal (fragment): bovine growth hormone polyadenylation signal
   3751..4179    +  rep_origin     f1 ori (sequence partly withheld): f1 bacteriophage origin of replication; arrow indicates direction of (+) strand synthesis
   4193..4522    +  promoter       SV40 promoter: SV40 enhancer and early promoter
   4589..5380    +  CDS            neo: KKA2_KLEPN - Also known as kan, nptII. Experimental evidence at protein level: Swiss-Prot protein existence level 1. Resistance to kanamycin, neomycin, paromomycin, ribostamycin, butirosin and gentamicin B. From Klebsiella pneumoniae.
   5406..5564    +  CDS            ble (fragment): BLE_KLEPN - Experimental evidence at protein level: Swiss-Prot protein existence level 1. Binding protein with a strong affinity to the bleomycin family of antibiotics. Binds to CL990; an antimitotic-antibiotic compound. From Klebsiella pneumoniae.
   5559..5680    +  polyA_signal   SV40 poly(A) signal: SV40 polyadenylation signal
   5753..5769    -  protein_bind   lac operator: The lac repressor binds to the lac operator to inhibit transcription in E. coli. This inhibition can be relieved by adding lactose or isopropyl-β-D-thiogalactopyranoside (IPTG). lac repressor encoded by lacI
   5777..5807    -  promoter       lac promoter: promoter for the E. coli lac operon
   5822..5843    -  protein_bind   CAP binding site: CAP binding activates transcription in the presence of cAMP. E. coli catabolite activator protein
   5856..5948    -  CDS            lacI (fragment): lac repressor; lacI; The lac repressor binds to the lac operator to inhibit transcription in E. coli. This inhibition can be relieved by adding lactose or isopropyl-β-D-thiogalactopyranoside (IPTG).
   6131..6719    -  rep_origin     ori: high-copy-number ColE1/pMB1/pBR322/pUC origin of replication
   6890..7750    -  CDS            AmpR: β-lactamase; bla; confers resistance to ampicillin, carbenicillin, and related antibiotics
   7751..7855    -  promoter       AmpR promoter: bla
   7914..7966    -  misc_feature   bom (fragment): basis of mobility region from pBR322
>Addgene plasmid #220463 | pcDNA3.3−3xFLAG−AGO2(S387D) | addgene full sequence | sequence record 436012 | Addgene NGS Result
GTTAGGCGTTTTGCGCTGCTTCGCGATGTACGGGCCAGATATACGCGTTGACATTGATTATTGACTAGTT
ATTAATAGTAATCAATTACGGGGTCATTAGTTCATAGCCCATATATGGAGTTCCGCGTTACATAACTTAC
GGTAAATGGCCCGCCTGGCTGACCGCCCAACGACCCCCGCCCATTGACGTCAATAATGACGTATGTTCCC
ATAGTAACGCCAATAGGGACTTTCCATTGACGTCAATGGGTGGAGTATTTACGGTAAACTGCCCACTTGG
CAGTACATCAAGTGTATCATATGCCAAGTACGCCCCCTATTGACGTCAATGACGGTAAATGGCCCGCCTG
GCATTATGCCCAGTACATGACCTTATGGGACTTTCCTACTTGGCAGTACATCTACGTATTAGTCATCGCT
ATTACCATGGTGATGCGGTTTTGGCAGTACATCAATGGGCGTGGATAGCGGTTTGACTCACGGGGATTTC
CAAGTCTCCACCCCATTGACGTCAATGGGAGTTTGTTTTGGCACCAAAATCAACGGGACTTTCCAAAATG
TCGTAACAACTCCGCCCCATTGACGCAAATGGGCGGTAGGCGTGTACGGTGGGAGGTCTATATAAGCAGA
GCTCGTTTAGTGAACCGTCAGATCGCCTGGAGACGCCATCCACGCTGTTTTGACCTCCATAGAAGACACC
GGGACCGATCCAGCCTCCGGACTCTAGAGGATCGAACCCTTGCCACCATGGACTACAAAGACCATGACGG
TGATTATAAAGATCATGATATCGATTACAAGGATGACGATGACAAGCTTGGTGGTTCTTACTCGGGAGCC
GGCCCCGCACTTGCACCTCCTGCGCCGCCGCCCCCCATCCAAGGATATGCCTTCAAGCCTCCACCTAGAC
CCGACTTTGGGACCTCCGGGAGAACAATCAAATTACAGGCCAATTTCTTCGAAATGGACATCCCCAAAAT
TGACATCTATCATTATGAATTGGATATCAAGCCAGAGAAGTGCCCGAGGAGAGTTAACAGGGAAATCGTG
GAACACATGGTCCAGCACTTTAAAACACAGATCTTTGGGGATCGGAAGCCCGTGTTTGACGGCAGGAAGA
ATCTATACACAGCCATGCCCCTTCCGATTGGGAGGGACAAGGTGGAGCTGGAGGTCACGCTGCCAGGAGA
AGGCAAGGATCGCATCTTCAAGGTGTCCATCAAGTGGGTGTCCTGCGTGAGCTTGCAGGCGTTACACGAT
GCACTTTCAGGGCGGCTGCCTAGCGTCCCTTTTGAGACGATCCAGGCCCTGGACGTGGTCATGAGGCACT
TGCCATCCATGAGGTACACCCCCGTGGGCCGCTCCTTCTTCACCGCGTCCGAAGGCTGCTCTAACCCTCT
TGGCGGGGGCCGAGAAGTGTGGTTTGGCTTCCATCAGTCCGTCCGGCCTTCTCTCTGGAAAATGATGCTG
AATATTGATGTGTCAGCAACAGCGTTTTACAAGGCACAGCCAGTAATCGAGTTTGTTTGTGAAGTTTTGG
ATTTTAAAAGTATTGAAGAACAACAAAAACCTCTGACAGATTCCCAAAGGGTAAAGTTTACCAAAGAAAT
TAAAGGTCTAAAGGTGGAGATAACGCACTGTGGGCAGATGAAGAGGAAGTACCGCGTCTGCAATGTGACC
CGGCGGCCCGCCAGTCACCAAACATTCCCGCTGCAGCAGGAGAGCGGGCAGACGGTGGAGTGCACGGTGG
CCCAGTATTTCAAGGACAGGCACAAGCTTGTTCTGCGCTACCCCCACCTCCCATGTTTACAAGTCGGACA
GGAGCAGAAACACACCTACCTTCCCCTGGAGGTCTGTAACATTGTGGCAGGACAAAGATGTATTAAAAAA
TTAACGGACAATCAGACCTCAACCATGATCAGAGCAACTGCTAGGTCGGCGCCCGATCGGCAAGAAGAGA
TTAGCAAATTGATGCGAAGTGCAGATTTCAACACAGATCCATACGTCCGTGAATTTGGAATCATGGTCAA
AGATGAGATGACAGACGTGACTGGGCGGGTGCTGCAGCCGCCCTCCATCCTCTACGGGGGCAGGAATAAA
GCTATTGCGACCCCTGTCCAGGGCGTCTGGGACATGCGGAAC
[405 nt withheld, positions 2143-2547]
AACAACATCCTGCTGCCCCAGGGCAGGCCGCCGGTGTTCCAGCAGCCCGTCATCTTTCTGGGAGCAGACG
TCACTCACCCCCCCGCCGGGGATGGGAAGAAGCCCTCCATTGCCGCCGTGGTGGGCAGCATGGACGCCCA
CCCCAATCGCTACTGCGCCACCGTGCGCGTGCAGCAGCACCGGCAGGAGATCATACAAGACCTGGCCGCC
ATGGTCCGCGAGCTCCTCATCCAGTTCTACAAGTCCACGCGCTTCAAGCCCACCCGCATCATCTTCTACC
GCGACGGTGTCTCTGAAGGCCAGTTCCAGCAGGTTCTCCACCACGAGTTGCTGGCCATCCGTGAGGCCTG
TATCAAGCTAGAAAAAGACTACCAGCCCGGGATCACCTTCATCGTGGTGCAGAAGAGGCACCACACCCGG
CTCTTCTGCACTGACAAGAACGAGCGGGTTGGGAAAAGTGGAAACATTCCAGCAGGCACGACTGTGGACA
CGAAAATCACCCACCCCACCGAGTTCGACTTCTACCTGTGTAGTCACGCTGGCATCCAGGGGACAAGCAG
GCCTTCGCACTATCACGTCCTCTGGGACGACAATCGTTTCTCCTCTGATGAGCTGCAGATCCTAACCTAC
CAGCTGTGTCACACCTACGTGCGCTGCACACGCTCCGTGTCCATCCCAGCGCCAGCATACTACGCTCACC
TGGTGGCCTTCCGGGCCAGGTACCACCTGGTGGATAAGGAACATGACAGTGCTGAAGGAAGCCATACCTC
TGGGCAGAGTAACGGGCGAGACCACCAAGCACTGGCCAAGGCGGTCCAGGTTCACCAAGACACTCTGCGC
ACCATGTACTTTGCTTGAAAGGGTTCGATCCCTACCGGTTAGTAATGAGTTTAAACGGGGGAGGCTAACT
GAAACACGGAAGGAGACAATACCGGAAGGAACCCGCGCTATGACGGCAATAAAAAGACAGAATAAAACGC
ACGGGTGTTGGGTCGTTTGTTCATAAACGCGGGGTTCGGTCCCAGGGCTGGCACTCTGTCGATACCCCAC
CGAGACCCCATTGGGGCCAATACGCCCGCGTTTCTTCCTTTTCCCCACCCCACCCCCCAAGTTCGGGTGA
AGGCCCAGGGCTCGCAGCCAACGTCGGGGCGGCAGGCCCTGCCATAGCAGATCTGCGCAGCTGGGGCTCT
AGGGGGTATCCCC
[124 nt withheld, positions 3751-3874]
C
[91 nt withheld, positions 3876-3966]
A
[49 nt withheld, positions 3968-4016]
CCTTTGACGTTGGAGTCCACGTTCTTT
[37 nt withheld, positions 4044-4080]
ACCCTATCTCGGTCTATTCTTTTGATTTATAAGGGATTTTGCCGATTTCGGCCTATTGGTTAAAAAATGA
GCTGATTTAACAAAAATTTAACGCGAATTAATTCTGTGGAATGTGTGTCAGTTAGGGTGTGGAAAGTCCC
CAGGCTCCCCAGCAGGCAGAAGTATGCAAAGCATGCATCTCAATTAGTCAGCAACCAGGTGTGGAAAGTC
CCCAGGCTCCCCAGCAGGCAGAAGTATGCAAAGCATGCATCTCAATTAGTCAGCAACCATAGTCCCGCCC
CTAACTCCGCCCATCCCGCCCCTAACTCCGCCCAGTTCCGCCCATTCTCCGCCCCATGGCTGACTAATTT
TTTTTATTTATGCAGAGGCCGAGGCCGCCTCTGCCTCTGAGCTATTCCAGAAGTAGTGAGGAGGCTTTTT
TGGAGGCCTAGGCTTTTGCAAAAAGCTCCCGGGAGCTTGTATATCCATTTTCGGATCTGATCAAGAGACA
GGATGAGGATCGTTTCGCATGATTGAACAAGATGGATTGCACGCAGGTTCTCCGGCCGCTTGGGTGGAGA
GGCTATTCGGCTATGACTGGGCACAACAGACAATCGGCTGCTCTGATGCCGCCGTGTTCCGGCTGTCAGC
GCAGGGGCGCCCGGTTCTTTTTGTCAAGACCGACCTGTCCGGTGCCCTGAATGAACTGCAGGACGAGGCA
GCGCGGCTATCGTGGCTGGCCACGACGGGCGTTCCTTGCGCAGCTGTGCTCGACGTTGTCACTGAAGCGG
GAAGGGACTGGCTGCTATTGGGCGAAGTGCCGGGGCAGGATCTCCTGTCATCTCACCTTGCTCCTGCCGA
GAAAGTATCCATCATGGCTGATGCAATGCGGCGGCTGCATACGCTTGATCCGGCTACCTGCCCATTCGAC
CACCAAGCGAAACATCGCATCGAGCGAGCACGTACTCGGATGGAAGCCGGTCTTGTCGATCAGGATGATC
TGGACGAAGAGCATCAGGGGCTCGCGCCAGCCGAACTGTTCGCCAGGCTCAAGGCGCGCATGCCCGACGG
CGAGGATCTCGTCGTGACCCATGGCGATGCCTGCTTGCCGAATATCATGGTGGAAAATGGCCGCTTTTCT
GGATTCATCGACTGTGGCCGGCTGGGTGTGGCGGACCGCTATCAGGACATAGCGTTGGCTACCCGTGATA
TTGCTGAAGAGCTTGGCGGCGAATGGGCTGACCGCTTCCTCGTGCTTTACGGTATCGCCGCTCCCGATTC
GCAGCGCATCGCCTTCTATCGCCTTCTTGACGAGTTCTTCTGAGCGGGACTCTGGGGTTCGCGAAATGAC
CGACCAAGCGACGCCCAACCTGCCATCACGAGATTTCGATTCCACCGCCGCCTTCTATGAAAGGTTGGGC
TTCGGAATCGTTTTCCGGGACGCCGGCTGGATGATCCTCCAGCGCGGGGATCTCATGCTGGAGTTCTTCG
CCCACCCCAACTTGTTTATTGCAGCTTATAATGGTTACAAATAAAGCAATAGCATCACAAATTTCACAAA
TAAAGCATTTTTTTCACTGCATTCTAGTTGTGGTTTGTCCAAACTCATCAATGTATCTTATCATGTCTGT
ATACCGTCGACCTCTAGCTAGAGCTTGGCGTAATCATGGTCATAGCTGTTTCCTGTGTGAAATTGTTATC
CGCTCACAATTCCACACAACATACGAGCCGGAAGCATAAAGTGTAAAGCCTGGGGTGCCTAATGAGTGAG
CTAACTCACATTAATTGCGTTGCGCTCACTGCCCGCTTTCCAGTCGGGAAACCTGTCGTGCCAGCTGCAT
TAATGAATCGGCCAACGCGCGGGGAGAGGCGGTTTGCGTATTGGGCGCTCTTCCGCTTCCTCGCTCACTG
ACTCGCTGCGCTCGGTCGTTCGGCTGCGGCGAGCGGTATCAGCTCACTCAAAGGCGGTAATACGGTTATC
CACAGAATCAGGGGATAACGCAGGAAAGAACATGTGAGCAAAAGGCCAGCAAAAGGCCAGGAACCGTAAA
AAGGCCGCGTTGCTGGCGTTTTTCCATAGGCTCCGCCCCCCTGACGAGCATCACAAAAATCGACGCTCAA
GTCAGAGGTGGCGAAACCCGACAGGACTATAAAGATACCAGGCGTTTCCCCCTGGAAGCTCCCTCGTGCG
CTCTCCTGTTCCGACCCTGCCGCTTACCGGATACCTGTCCGCCTTTCTCCCTTCGGGAAGCGTGGCGCTT
TCTCATAGCTCACGCTGTAGGTATCTCAGTTCGGTGTAGGTCGTTCGCTCCAAGCTGGGCTGTGTGCACG
AACCCCCCGTTCAGCCCGACCGCTGCGCCTTATCCGGTAACTATCGTCTTGAGTCCAACCCGGTAAGACA
CGACTTATCGCCACTGGCAGCAGCCACTGGTAACAGGATTAGCAGAGCGAGGTATGTAGGCGGTGCTACA
GAGTTCTTGAAGTGGTGGCCTAACTACGGCTACACTAGAAGAACAGTATTTGGTATCTGCGCTCTGCTGA
AGCCAGTTACCTTCGGAAAAAGAGTTGGTAGCTCTTGATCCGGCAAACAAACCACCGCTGGTAGCGGTGG
TTTTTTTGTTTGCAAGCAGCAGATTACGCGCAGAAAAAAAGGATCTCAAGAAGATCCTTTGATCTTTTCT
ACGGGGTCTGACGCTCAGTGGAACGAAAACTCACGTTAAGGGATTTTGGTCATGAGATTATCAAAAAGGA
TCTTCACCTAGATCCTTTTAAATTAAAAATGAAGTTTTAAATCAATCTAAAGTATATATGAGTAAACTTG
GTCTGACAGTTACCAATGCTTAATCAGTGAGGCACCTATCTCAGCGATCTGTCTATTTCGTTCATCCATA
GTTGCCTGACTCCCCGTCGTGTAGATAACTACGATACGGGAGGGCTTACCATCTGGCCCCAGTGCTGCAA
TGATACCGCGAGACCCACGCTCACCGGCTCCAGATTTATCAGCAATAAACCAGCCAGCCGGAAGGGCCGA
GCGCAGAAGTGGTCCTGCAACTTTATCCGCCTCCATCCAGTCTATTAATTGTTGCCGGGAAGCTAGAGTA
AGTAGTTCGCCAGTTAATAGTTTGCGCAACGTTGTTGCCATTGCTACAGGCATCGTGGTGTCACGCTCGT
CGTTTGGTATGGCTTCATTCAGCTCCGGTTCCCAACGATCAAGGCGAGTTACATGATCCCCCATGTTGTG
CAAAAAAGCGGTTAGCTCCTTCGGTCCTCCGATCGTTGTCAGAAGTAAGTTGGCCGCAGTGTTATCACTC
ATGGTTATGGCAGCACTGCATAATTCTCTTACTGTCATGCCATCCGTAAGATGCTTTTCTGTGACTGGTG
AGTACTCAACCAAGTCATTCTGAGAATAGTGTATGCGGCGACCGAGTTGCTCTTGCCCGGCGTCAATACG
GGATAATACCGCGCCACATAGCAGAACTTTAAAAGTGCTCATCATTGGAAAACGTTCTTCGGGGCGAAAA
CTCTCAAGGATCTTACCGCTGTTGAGATCCAGTTCGATGTAACCCACTCGTGCACCCAACTGATCTTCAG
CATCTTTTACTTTCACCAGCGTTTCTGGGTGAGCAAAAACAGGAAGGCAAAATGCCGCAAAAAAGGGAAT
AAGGGCGACACGGAAATGTTGAATACTCATACTCTTCCTTTTTCAATATTATTGAAGCATTTATCAGGGT
TATTGTCTCATGAGCGGATACATATTTGAATGTATTTAGAAAAATAAACAAATAGGGGTTCCGCGCACAT
TTCCCCGAAAAGTGCCACCTGACGTCGACGGATCGGGAGATCTCCCGATCCCCTATGGTGCACTCTCAGT
ACAATCTGCTCTGATGCCGCATAGTTAAGCCAGTATCTGCTCCCTGCTTGTGTGTTGGAGGTCGCTGAGT
AGTGCGCGAGCAAAATTTAAGCTACAACAAGGCAAGGCTTGACCGACAATTGCATGAAGAATCTGCTTAG
G
